Addgene plasmid #173377: RVD-GT10
Purpose: One-step assembly of custom RVD arrays to construct DdCBE, TALE, etc.
Depositing lab: Bin Shen. Depositing organization: Nanjing Medical University. Publication: Precision modeling of mitochondrial diseases in zebrafish via DdCBE-mediated mtDNA base editing. Guo J, Zhang X, Chen X, Sun H, Dai Y, Wang J, Qian X, Tan L, Lou X, Shen B. Cell Discov. 2021 Sep 3;7(1):78. doi: 10.1038/s41421-021-00307-9. PubMed 34480028.
Backbone
  Vector backbone: TetR T vector
  Vector type: Unspecified
Growth in bacteria
  Bacterial resistance: Tetracycline, 10 μg/mL
  Growth temperature: 37°C
  Growth strain: DH5alpha
  Copy number: High Copy
Gene/Insert
  Gene/Insert name: NN-NG dimer RVD at Position10
  Species: Synthetic
  Mutation: no
  Cloning method: Restriction Enzyme; 5′ cloning site Unknown (unknown if destroyed)
Terms and licenses: Academic/Nonprofit Terms; Industry Terms: Not Available to Industry
Depositor comments: RVD is inserted into TA site of TetR T vector
How to cite: RVD-GT10 was a gift from Bin Shen (Addgene plasmid # 173377 ; http://n2t.net/addgene:173377 ; RRID:Addgene_173377)
