[The description below was written by a language model from this plasmid's Addgene catalogue record and pLannotate feature annotations shown in this document.]
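Description:
RVD-GT10 is a small (about 2.6 kb) bacterial module plasmid from a library of pre-built TALE repeat units intended for one-step assembly of custom RVD (repeat variable diresidue) arrays. It is built on a tetracycline-resistant T vector, with the synthetic insert placed at the TA cloning site. The insert is a two-repeat (dimer) unit carrying the RVDs NN and NG, designated for position 10 of an array. In the standard TALE code NN recognises guanine (and to some degree adenine) and NG recognises thymine, which matches the "GT" in the plasmid name. The record does not state which restriction sites or overhangs release the dimer or set its order during assembly, and the automated annotation did not assign a feature to the RVD insert itself.

The annotated features are almost entirely backbone. A high-copy ColE1/pUC-type origin supports propagation in E. coli. Selection is provided by a tetracycline efflux gene (TcR), which is driven by its tet promoter and spans the numbering origin of the circular sequence. A T7 promoter is also present, along with short fragments matching a kanamycin resistance gene and the RSF origin. These fragments are too small to be functional and are probably remnants of vector construction. No eukaryotic expression elements are annotated, so the plasmid serves as a cloning intermediate rather than an expression construct.

In use, this module would be combined with dimers for the other positions to build a complete DNA-binding array in a recipient vector. The resulting products include TALE proteins and DdCBEs, the TALE-guided cytosine base editors used for mitochondrial DNA editing. The associated work applied DdCBEs to modelling mitochondrial diseases in zebrafish.
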