Features (pLannotate 1.2.2; 6 found; start..end, strand, type, name):
    285..359     +  CDS            KanR (fragment): aminoglycoside phosphotransferase; aphA-3; confers resistance to kanamycin
    362..380     -  promoter       T7 promoter: promoter for bacteriophage T7 RNA polymerase
    806..1394    +  rep_origin     ori: high-copy-number ColE1/pMB1/pBR322/pUC origin of replication
   1466..1505    -  rep_origin     RSF ori (fragment): Plasmids containing the RSF 1030 origin of replication can be propagated in E. coli cells that contain additional plasmids with compatible origins.
   1521..1549    +  promoter       tet promoter: E. coli promoter for tetracycline efflux protein gene
   1597..187     +  CDS            TcR (across the origin): tetracycline efflux protein; tet; confers resistance to tetracycline
>Addgene plasmid #173377 | RVD-GT10 | addgene full sequence | sequence record 361555 | Addgene NGS Result
GCTTCAAGGATCGCTCGCGGCTCTTACCAGCCTAACTTCGATCATTGGACCGCTGATCGTCACGGCGATT
TATGCCGCCTCGGCGAGCACATGGAACGGGTTGGCATGGATTGTAGGCGCCGCCCTATACCTTGTCTGCC
TCCCCGCGTTGCGTCGCGGTGCATGGAGCCGGGCCACCTCGACCTGAATGGAAGCCGGCGGCACCTCGCT
AACGGATTCACCACTCCAAGAATTGGAGCCAATCAATTCTTGCGGAGAACTGTGAATGCGCAAACCAACC
CTTGATCGGGGAAGAACAGTATGTCGAGCTATTTTTTGACTTACTGGGGATCAAGCCTGATTGGGAGAAA
ATAAAATATCCCCTATAGTGAGTCGTATTACATGGTCATAGCTGTTTCCTGGCAGCTCTGGCCCGTGTCT
CAAAATCTCTGATGTTACATTGCACAAGATAAAAATATATCATCATGCCTCCTCTAGACCAAAGCTGGTC
TCATGACGCAATCGCTACAACTTGCTCGGGCGTCAGGCCGTGGGCTTGACAGAGAACTGGTAGAAGGCGC
TGAACAGTCTCAAGAGCCTGTTTGCCACCCCCATTACTAGCAATCGCTACAACTTGCTCCGGAGTCAGAC
CGTGGGCTTGACAGAGAACTGGCAGTAGGCGCTGTACGGTTTCAAGAGCCTGTTTGCCACCATTGTTAGA
GCGAGACCATATCTGGTCGAGCCACCCATGACCAAAATCCCTTAACGTGAGTTACGCGTCGTTCCACTGA
GCGTCAGACCCCGTAGAAAAGATCAAAGGATCTTCTTGAGATCCTTTTTTTCTGCGCGTAATCTGCTGCT
TGCAAACAAAAAAACCACCGCTACCAGCGGTGGTTTGTTTGCCGGATCAAGAGCTACCAACTCTTTTTCC
GAAGGTAACTGGCTTCAGCAGAGCGCAGATACCAAATACTGTTCTTCTAGTGTAGCCGTAGTTAGGCCAC
CACTTCAAGAACTCTGTAGCACCGCCTACATACCTCGCTCTGCTAATCCTGTTACCAGTGGCTGCTGCCA
GTGGCGATAAGTCGTGTCTTACCGGGTTGGACTCAAGACGATAGTTACCGGATAAGGCGCAGCGGTCGGG
CTGAACGGGGGGTTCGTGCACACAGCCCAGCTTGGAGCGAACGACCTACACCGAACTGAGATACCTACAG
CGTGAGCTATGAGAAAGCGCCACGCTTCCCGAAGGGAGAAAGGCGGACAGGTATCCGGTAAGCGGCAGGG
TCGGAACAGGAGAGCGCACGAGGGAGCTTCCAGGGGGAAACGCCTGGTATCTTTATAGTCCTGTCGGGTT
TCGCCACCTCTGACTTGAGCGTCGATTTTTGTGATGCTCGTCAGGGGGGCGGAGCCTATGGAAAAACGCC
AGCAACGCGGCCTTTTTACGGTTCCTGGCCTTTTGCTGGCCTTTTGCTCACATGTTCTTTCCTGCGTTAT
CCACAGAATCAGGGGATAACGCAGGAAAGAACATGAATTAATTCTCATGTTTGACAGCTTATCATCGATT
AGCTTTAATGCGGTAGTTTATCACAGTTAAATTGCTAACGCAGTCAGGCACCGTGTATGAAATCTAACAA
TGCGCTCATCGTCATCCTCGGCACCGTCACCCTGGATGCTGTAGGCATAGGCTTGGTTATGCCGGTACTG
CCGGGCCTCTTGCGGGATATCGTCCATTCCGACAGCATCGCCAGTCACTATGGCGTGCTGCTAGCGCTAT
ATGCGTTGATGCAATTTCTATGCGCACCCGTTCTCGGAGCACTGTCCGACCGCTTTGGCCGCCGCCCAGT
CCTGCTCGCTTCGCTACTTGGAGCCACTATCGACTACGCGATCATGGCGACCACACCCGTCCTGTGGATT
CTCTACGCCGGACGCATCGTGGCCGGCATCACCGGCGCCACAGGTGCGGTTGCTGGCGCCTATATCGCCG
ACATCACCGATGGGGAAGATCGGGCTCGCCACTTCGGGCTCATGAGCGCTTGTTTCGGCGTGGGTATGGT
GGCAGGCCCCGTGGCCGGGGGACTGTTGGGCGCCATCTCCTTACATGCACCATTCCTTGCGGCGGCGGTG
CTCAACGGCCTCAACCTACTACTGGGCTGCTTCCTAATGCAGGAGTCGCATAAGGGAGAGCGCCGACCCA
TGCCCTTGAGAGCCTTCAACCCAGTCAGCTCCTTCCGGTGGGCGCGGGGCATGACTATCGTCGCCGCACT
TATGACTGTCTTCTTTATCATGCAACTCGTAGGACAGGTGCCGGCAGCGCTCTGGGTCATTTTCGGCGAG
GACCGCTTTCGCTGGAGCGCGACGATGATCGGCCTGTCGCTTGCGGTATTCGGAATCTTGCACGCCCTCG
CTCAAGCCTTCGTCACTGGTCCCGCCACCAAACGTTTCGGCGAGAAGCAGGCCATTATCGCCGGCATGGC
GGCCGACGCGCTGGGCTACGTCTTGCTGGCGTTCGCGACGCGAGGCTGGATGGCCTTCCCCATTATGATT
CTTCTCGCTTCCGGCGGCATCGGGATGCCCGCGTTGCAGGCCATGCTGTCCAGGCAGGTAGATGACGACC
ATCAGGGACA
