>Addgene plasmid #173377 | RVD-GT10 | depositor partial sequence | sequence record 336332 | RVD flanked by two Bsa I sites
GGTCTCGCTCTAACAATGGTGGCAAACAGGCTCTTGAAACCGTACAGCGCCTACTGCCAGTTCTCTGTCA
AGCCCACGGTCTGACTCCGGAGCAAGTTGTAGCGATTGCTAGTAATGGGGGTGGCAAACAGGCTCTTGAG
ACTGTTCAGCGCCTTCTACCAGTTCTCTGTCAAGCCCACGGCCTGACGCCCGAGCAAGTTGTAGCGATTG
CGTCATGAGACC
